Addgene plasmid #60542: pDONR221 MLK1 D294A
Purpose: Donor vector for human MLK1 D294A mutant
Depositing lab: John Brognard. Depositing organization: Cancer Research UK Manchester Institute (CRUK-MI). Publication: Targeted genetic dependency screen facilitates identification of actionable mutations in FGFR4, MAP3K9, and PAK5 in lung cancer. Fawdar S, Trotter EW, Li Y, Stephenson NL, Hanke F, Marusiak AA, Edwards ZC, Ientile S, Waszkowycz B, Miller CJ, Brognard J. Proc Natl Acad Sci U S A. 2013 Jul 23;110(30):12426-31. doi: 10.1073/pnas.1305207110. Epub 2013 Jul 8. PubMed 23836671.
Backbone
  Vector backbone: pDONR221
  Backbone manufacturer: Invitrogen
  Backbone size w/o insert (bp): 4762
  Vector type: Gateway Donor vector
Growth in bacteria
  Bacterial resistance: Kanamycin, 50 μg/mL
  Growth temperature: 37°C
  Growth strain: DH5alpha
  Copy number: High Copy
Gene/Insert
  Gene/Insert name: MLK1 (alt name: MAP3K9)
  Species: H. sapiens (human)
  Insert size (bp): 3357
  Mutation: D294A
  Entrez Gene: MAP3K9 (a.k.a. MEKK9, MLK1, PRKE1)
  Cloning method: Gateway Cloning
  Sequencing primers: 5′ M13F; 3′ M13R
Terms and licenses: Academic/Nonprofit Terms; Industry Terms: Not Available to Industry
How to cite: pDONR221 MLK1 D294A was a gift from John Brognard (Addgene plasmid # 60542 ; http://n2t.net/addgene:60542 ; RRID:Addgene_60542)
