[The description below was written by a language model from this plasmid's Addgene catalogue record.]
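Description:
pDONR221 MLK1 D294A is a Gateway entry-type clone built in the Invitrogen pDONR221 donor backbone (listed as 4762 bp without insert), carrying the human MLK1 coding sequence, also known as MAP3K9, as an insert of about 3.4 kb. It is a bacterial cloning plasmid rather than an expression vector. It is maintained at high copy in standard E. coli cloning strains such as DH5alpha and selected with kanamycin. No feature table accompanies the record, so the origin of replication, the exact recombination sites flanking the insert, and whether a stop codon is present are not stated. In general, inserting a gene into pDONR221 by a BP reaction replaces the ccdB/chloramphenicol counter-selection cassette and leaves the insert flanked by attL sites. M13 forward and reverse priming sites sit outside the cassette and are the sequencing primers listed here.

The insert carries a single amino-acid substitution, D294A. MAP3K9 encodes a mixed-lineage kinase, a MAP kinase kinase kinase. The record does not describe the functional consequence of the mutation, although changing an aspartate to alanine within a kinase domain is a common way to make a catalytically impaired control. The pDONR221 backbone is not designed to drive expression of the insert in mammalian cells, so the construct serves as a sequence-verifiable source clone. The mutant open reading frame can be moved by LR recombination into any compatible Gateway destination vector, which then provides the promoter, tags and selection markers. The associated publication concerns a genetic dependency screen identifying actionable mutations in FGFR4, MAP3K9 and PAK5 in lung cancer, which suggests use in functional comparisons of MLK1 variants.
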