>Addgene plasmid #60542 | pDONR221 MLK1 D294A | addgene partial sequence | sequence record 99289 | M13-F20 5'-TGTAAAACGACGGCCAGT-3'
GACTGATAGTGACCTGTTCGTTGCAACAAATTGATGAGCAATGCTTTTTTATAATGCCAACTTTGTACAA
AAAAGCAGGCTTCGAGCCCTCCAGAGCGCTTCTCGGCTGCCTAGCGAGCGCCGCCGCTGCCGCCCCGCCG
GGGGAGGATGGAGCAGGGGCCGGGGCCGAGGAGGAGGAGGAGGAGGAGGAGGAGGCGGCGGCGGCGGTGG
GCCCCGGGGAGCTGGGCTGCGACGCGCCGCTGCCCTACTGGACGGCCGTGTTCGAGTACGAGGCGGCGGG
CGAGGACGAGCTGACCCTGCGGCTGGGCGACGTGGTGGAGGTGCTGTCCAAGGACTCGCAGGTGTCCGGC
GACGAGGGCTGGTGGACCGGGCAGCTGAACCAGCGGGTGGGCATCTTCCCCAGCAACTACGTGACCCCGC
GCAGCGCCTTCTCCAGCCGCTGCCAGCCCGGCGGCGAGGACCCCAGTTGCTACCCGCCCATTCAGTTGTT
AGAAATTGATTTTGCGGAGCTCACCTTGGAAGAGATTATTGGCATCGGGGGCTTTGGGAAGGTCTATCGT
GCTTTCTGGATAGGGGATGAGGTTGCTGTGAAAGCAGCTCGCCACGACCCTGATGAGGACATCAGCCAGA
CCATAGAGAATGTTCGCCAAGAGGCCAAGCTCTTCGCCATGCTGAAGCACCCCAACATCATTGCCCTAAG
AGGGGTATGTCTGAAGGAGCCCAACCTCTGCTTGGTCATGGAGTTTGCTCGTGGAGGACCTTTGAATAGA
GTGTTATCT
