>Addgene plasmid #60542 | pDONR221 MLK1 D294A | addgene partial sequence | sequence record 99291 | M13-Rev 5'-CAGGAAACAGCTATGACC-3'
TAATGATTTTATTTTGACTGATAGTGACCTGTTCGTTGCAACAAATTGATAAGCAATGCTTTCTTATAAT
GCCAACTTTGTACAAGAAAGCTGGGTCCTAAGACCAGAACTCCTGCTGGATCTCATAAGGGGCAGGCCTG
TGTGTGTTCAGTTCCGCTCTGCACAGCGGCACGGTGCTGTCCTGACTCTGCCCCTCTGCATCCAGGTCCA
GGAGCGTCCGCTCAGTCGGGGGCAGCGGCCCTGCCTGGAACGGGAGCAGGGCTGGAAGTCCAGGCCGCTC
CTCTACAGTGCTGCTACTGCTAGCAAAGCAGGAGTCCAGGTTGCTGGGCGTCTCTGTGCTGGAGCTGTTG
GCTGGGGAGGTGCTGCGGGCATGGCTGGGGGACACAAACCACCAAGGGTCCAGCCGTTGCCGGTTGGCAG
AAGGACGCGGCCGAGGCAGAAACTCCAGAGTCTTGGGTCTCTCCAAGGTAGAGTCCTGCTGAGTGTTCCA
GCGCCTTGGGGTTGGGGGGAAGACCACATTGGGGTCAGGGAGACGGGGGAATTCACCTGGGTCTCGGCTG
GGACTGGGGGTTTTCAACATTCCTGCTCCAGGACTGGGGCTCAACCCATTGCTGGAGGGGCTCCTGCTGG
CTAGGAGAGTCTCTGGCTTAAGGGCCCCATCAGAAGGAGTCCGCCGGTGACTGCTGGGCTGCGAGGGGGT
GGTGAGGGTGACATGGGTGGGAGTCAGAGATTGGTTAGGATCTCGTTTGAAGCGCTCTACTCGGACATTG
ACCA
