>Addgene plasmid #60542 | pDONR221 MLK1 D294A | addgene partial sequence | sequence record 99529 | hMAP3K9-F 5'-ATCCTGGTGAATTGGGCTGT-3'
TGATGAGGCAATTGTTCCCATCATCCACCGCGACCTTAAGTCCAGCAACATATTGATCCTCCAGAAGGTG
GAGAATGGAGACCTGAGCAACAAGATTCTGAAGATCACTGCTTTTGGCCTGGCTCGGGAATGGCACCGAA
CCACCAAGATGAGTGCGGCAGGGACGTATGCTTGGATGGCACCCGAAGTCATCCGGGCCTCCATGTTTTC
CAAAGGCAGTGATGTGTGGAGCTATGGGGTGCTACTTTGGGAGTTGCTGACTGGTGAGGTGCCCTTTCGA
GGCATTGATGGCTTAGCAGTCGCTTATGGAGTGGCCATGAACAAACTCGCCCTTCCTATTCCTTCTACGT
GCCCAGAACCTTTTGCCAAACTCATGGAAGACTGCTGGAATCCTGATCCCCACTCACGACCATCTTTCAC
GAATATCCTGGACCAGCTAACCACCATAGAGGAGTCTGGTTTCTTTGAAATGCCCAAGGACTCCTTCCAC
TGCCTGCAGGACAACTGGAAACACGAGATTCAGGAGATGTTTGACCAACTCAGGGCCAAAGAAAAGGAAC
TTCGCACCTGGGAGGAGGAGCTGACGCGGGCTGCACTGCAGCAGAAGAACCAGGAGGAACTGCTGCGGCG
TCGGGAGCAGGAGCTGGCCGAGCGGGAGATTGACATCCTGGAACGGGAGCTCAACATCATCATCCACCAG
CTGTGCCAGGAGAAGCCCCGGGTGAAGAAACGCAAGGGCAAGTTCAGGAAGAGCCGGCTGAAGCTCAAGG
ATGGCAACCGCATCAGCCTCCCTTCTGATTT
